>Addgene plasmid #19178 | PL-452 C-EGFP | depositor partial sequence | sequence record 8944 | Author sequence
GCAGCCCAATTCCGATCATATTCAATAACCCTTAATATAACTTCGTATAATGTATGCTATACGAAGTTAT
TAGGTCTGAAGAGGAGTTTACGTCCAGCCAAGCTAGCTTGGCTGCAGGTCGTCGAAATTCTACCGGGTAG
GGGAGGCGCTTTTCCCAAGGCAGTCTGGAGCATGCGCTTTAGCAGCCCCGCTGGGCACTTGGCGCTACAC
AAGTGGCCTCTGGCCTCGCACACATTCCACATCCACCGGTAGGCGCCAACCGGCTCCGTTCTTTGGTGGC
CCCTTCGCGCCACCTTCTACTCCTCCCCTAGTCAGGAAGTTCCCCCCCGCCCCGCAGCTCGCGTCGTGCA
GGACGTGACAAATGGAAGTAGCACGTCTCACTAGTCTCGTGCAGATGGACAGCACCGCTGAGCAATGGAA
GCGGGTAGGCCTTTGGGGCAGCGGCCAATAGCAGCTTTGCTCCTTCGCTTTCTGGGCTCAGAGGCTGGGA
AGGGGTGGGTCCGGGGGCGGGCTCAGGGGCGGGCTCAGGGGCGGGGCGGGCGCCCGAAGGTCCTCCGGAG
GCCCGGCATTCTGCACGCTTCAAAAGCGCACGTCTGCCGCGCTGTTCTCCTCTTCCTCATCTCCGGGCCT
TTCGACCTGCAGCCTGTTGACAATTAATCATCGGCATAGTATATCGGCATAGTATAATACGACAAGGTGA
GGAACTAAACCATGGGATCGGCCATTGAACAAGATGGATTGCACGCAGGTTCTCCGGCCGCTTGGGTGGA
GAGGCTATTCGGCTATGACTGGGCACAACAGACAATCGGCTGCTCTGATGCCGCCGTGTTCCGGCTGTCA
GCGCAGGGGCGCCCGGTTCTTTTTGTCAAGACCGACCTGTCCGGTGCCCTGAATGAACTGCAGGACGAGG
CAGCGCGGCTATCGTGGCTGGCCACGACGGGCGTTCCTTGCGCAGCTGTGCTCGACGTTGTCACTGAAGC
GGGAAGGGACTGGCTGCTATTGGGCGAAGTGCCGGGGCAGGATCTCCTGTCATCTCACCTTGCTCCTGCC
GAGAAAGTATCCATCATGGCTGATGCAATGCGGCGGCTGCATACGCTTGATCCGGCTACCTGCCCATTCG
ACCACCAAGCGAAACATCGCATCGAGCGAGCACGTACTCGGATGGAAGCCGGTCTTGTCGATCAGGATGA
TCTGGACGAAGAGCATCAGGGGCTCGCGCCAGCCGAACTGTTCGCCAGGCTCAAGGCGCGCATGCCCGAC
GGCGATGATCTCGTCGTGACCCATGGCGATGCCTGCTTGCCGAATATCATGGTGGAAAATGGCCGCTTTT
CTGGATTCATCGACTGTGGCCGGCTGGGTGTGGCGGACCGCTATCAGGACATAGCGTTGGCTACCCGTGA
TATTGCTGAAGAGCTTGGCGGCGAATGGGCTGACCGCTTCCTCGTGCTTTACGGTATCGCCGCTCCCGAT
TCGCAGCGCATCGCCTTCTATCGCCTTCTTGACGAGTTCTTCTGAGGGGATCAATTCTCTAGAGCTCGCT
GATCAGCCTCGACTGTGCCTTCTAGTTGCCAGCCATCTGTTGTTTGCCCCTCCCCCGTGCCTTCCTTGAC
CCTGGAAGGTGCCACTCCCACTGTCCTTTCCTAATAAAATGAGGAAATTGCATCGCATTGTCTGAGTAGG
TGTCATTCTATTCTGGGGGGTGGGGTGGGGCAGGACAGCAAGGGGGAGGATTGGGAAGACAATAGCAGGC
ATGCTGGGGATGCGGTGGGCTCTATGGCTTCTGAGGCGGAAAGAACCAGCTGGGGCTCGACTAGAGCTTG
CGGAACCCTTAATATAACTTCGTATAATGTATGCTATACGAAGTTATTAGGTCCCTCGAGGGGATCCATG
GTGAGCAAGGGCGAGGAGCTGTTCACCGGGGTGGTGCCCATCCTGGTCGAGCTGGACGGCGACGTAAACG
GCCACAAGTTCAGCGTGTCCGGCGAGGGCGAGGGCGATGCCACCTACGGCAAGCTGACCCTGAAGTTCAT
CTGCACCACCGGCAAGCTGCCCGTGCCCTGGCCCACCCTCGTGACCACCCTGACCTACGGCGTGCAGTGC
TTCAGCCGCTACCCCGACCACATGAAGCAGCACGACTTCTTCAAGTCCGCCATGCCCGAAGGCTACGTCC
AGGAGCGCACCATCTTCTTCAAGGACGACGGCAACTACAAGACCCGCGCCGAGGTGAAGTTCGAGGGCGA
CACCCTGGTGAACCGCATCGAGCTGAAGGGCATCGACTTCAAGGAGGACGGCAACATCCTGGGGCACAAG
CTGGAGTACAACTACAACAGCCACAACGTCTATATCATGGCCGACAAGCAGAAGAACGGCATCAAGGTGA
ACTTCAAGATCCGCCACAACATCGAGGACGGCAGCGTGCAGCTCGCCGACCACTACCAGCAGAACACCCC
CATCGGCGACGGCCCCGTGCTGCTGCCCGACAACCACTACCTGAGCACCCAGTCCGCCCTGAGCAAAGAC
CCCAACGAGAAGCGCGATCACATGGTCCTGCTGGAGTTCGTGACCGCCGCCGGGATCACTCTCGGCATGG
ACGAGCTGTACAAGTAA
