>Addgene plasmid #19178 | PL-452 C-EGFP | addgene partial sequence | sequence record 25038 | 19178 with Neo-F
GGGCTGANCGCTTCCTCGTGCTTTACGGTATCGCCGCTCCCGATTCGCAGCGCATCGCCTTCTATCGCCT
TCTTGACGAGTTCTTCTGAGGGGATCAATTCTCTAGAGCTCGCTGATCAGCCTCGACTGTGCCTTCTAGT
TGCCAGCCATCTGTTGTTTGCCCCTCCCCCGTGCCTTCCTTGACCCTGGAAGGTGCCACTCCCACTGTCC
TTTCCTAATAAAATGAGGAAATTGCATCGCATTGTCTGAGTAGGTGTCATTCTATTCTGGGGGGTGGGGT
GGGGCAGGACAGCAAGGGGGAGGATTGGGAAGACAATAGCAGGCATGCTGGGGATGCGGTGGGCTCTATG
GCTTCTGAGGCGGAAAGAACCAGCTGGGGCTCGACTAGAGCTTGCGGAACCCTTAATATAACTTCGTATA
ATGTATGCTATACGAAGTTATTAGGTCCCTCGAGGGGATCCATGGTGAGCAAGGGCGAGGAGCTGTTCAC
CGGGGTGGTGCCCATCCTGGTCGAGCTGGACGGCGACGTAAACGGCCACAAGTTCAGCGTGTCCGGCGAG
GGCGAGGGCGATGCCACCTACGGCAAGCTGACCCTGAAGTTCATCTGCACCACCGGCAAGCTGCCCGTGC
CCTGGCCCACCCTCGTGACCACCCTGACCTACGGCGTGCAGTGCTTCAGCCGCTACCCCGACCACATGAA
GCAGCACGACTTCTTCAAGTCCGCCATGCCCGAAGGCTACGTCCAGGAGCGCACCATCTTCTTCANNGAC
GACGGCANCTACAAGACCCGCGCCNNNGTGAAGTTCGAGGGCGA
