[The description below was written by a language model from this plasmid's Addgene catalogue record.]
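Description:
PL-452 C-EGFP is a Cre/Lox-type template plasmid built on the PL-452 backbone (about 4.8 kb without insert) and carrying an approximately 720 bp EGFP coding sequence of jellyfish origin, with part of the plasmid derived from a commercial Clontech vector. The EGFP fragment was inserted by restriction cloning between BamHI and SacII sites, both of which remain intact. The plasmid is maintained at high copy number in standard E. coli cloning strains under kanamycin selection. The record does not list the origin of replication, any promoters, or the positions of the lox sites, and no feature table is provided, so the internal layout cannot be described in detail here.

The associated publication title concerns recombineering-mediated tagging of Drosophila genomic constructs for in vivo localization and acute protein inactivation. This, together with the "C-EGFP" in the name, suggests that the plasmid supplies a cassette for fusing EGFP to the C-terminus of a gene carried in a genomic clone, although the record does not say so explicitly. In recombineering schemes of this kind, a tag linked to a selectable marker is typically amplified with homology arms and recombined into the target. Recombinants are then selected by drug resistance, and Cre recombinase removes the lox-flanked marker to leave the in-frame tag behind. The Cre/Lox classification and kanamycin resistance are consistent with that design, but the record does not confirm whether the kanamycin marker is the floxed element. The resulting EGFP fusions would allow a protein's localization to be visualised when it is expressed from its native genomic context in flies.
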