Addgene plasmid #19178: PL-452 C-EGFP
Depositing lab: Patrik Verstreken. Depositing organization: Vlaams Instituut voor Biotechnologie (VIB, vzw). Publication: Recombineering-mediated tagging of Drosophila genomic constructs for in vivo localization and acute protein inactivation. Venken KJ, Kasprowicz J, Kuenen S, Yan J, Hassan BA, Verstreken P. Nucleic Acids Res. 2008 Oct;36(18):e114. doi: 10.1093/nar/gkn486. Epub 2008 Aug 1. PubMed 18676454.
Backbone
  Vector backbone: PL-452
  Backbone size w/o insert (bp): 4823
  Vector type: Cre/Lox
Growth in bacteria
  Bacterial resistance: Kanamycin, 50 μg/mL
  Growth temperature: 37°C
  Growth strain: DH5alpha
  Copy number: High Copy
Gene/Insert
  Gene/Insert name: EGFP (alt name: PL-452-EGFP)
  Species: jellyfish
  Insert size (bp): 720
  Cloning method: Restriction Enzyme; 5′ cloning site BamHI (not destroyed); 3′ cloning site SacII (not destroyed)
  Sequencing primers: 5′ n/a
Resource information
  A portion of this plasmid was derived from a plasmid made by: Clontech
Terms and licenses: Academic/Nonprofit Terms; Industry Terms: Not Available to Industry
How to cite: PL-452 C-EGFP was a gift from Patrik Verstreken (Addgene plasmid # 19178 ; http://n2t.net/addgene:19178 ; RRID:Addgene_19178)
